Addgene plasmid #126119: pBbB10k-GFP
Purpose: Constitutive expression vector for Escherichia coli. BglBrick compatible.
Depositing lab: Nigel Scrutton. Depositing organization: University of Manchester. Publication: SelProm: A Queryable and Predictive Expression Vector Selection Tool for Escherichia coli. Jervis AJ, Carbonell P, Taylor S, Sung R, Dunstan MS, Robinson CJ, Breitling R, Takano E, Scrutton NS. ACS Synth Biol. 2019 Mar 18. doi: 10.1021/acssynbio.8b00399. PubMed 30870592.
Backbone
  Vector backbone: pBb
  Backbone size w/o insert (bp): 2663
  Vector type: Bacterial Expression, Synthetic Biology
Growth in bacteria
  Bacterial resistance: Kanamycin, 50 μg/mL
  Growth temperature: 37°C
  Growth strain: DH5alpha
  Copy number: High Copy
Gene/Insert
  Gene/Insert name: GFPuv
  Species: Synthetic
  Insert size (bp): 717
  Promoter: J23116
  Cloning method: Unknown
  Sequencing primers: 5′ CTGCGCCATCAGATCCTTGG
Terms and licenses: Academic/Nonprofit Terms; Industry Terms: Not Available to Industry
Depositor comments: Cloning method was In-Fusion.
How to cite: pBbB10k-GFP was a gift from Nigel Scrutton (Addgene plasmid # 126119 ; http://n2t.net/addgene:126119 ; RRID:Addgene_126119)
