[The description below was written by a language model from this plasmid's Addgene catalogue record and pLannotate feature annotations shown in this document.]
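Description:
pBbB10k-GFP is a small (about 3.3 kb) bacterial expression plasmid from the BglBrick-compatible pBb vector family, built for constitutive gene expression in Escherichia coli and used in synthetic biology. It replicates from the pBBR1 origin together with its cognate Rep protein, a broad-host-range replicon originally from Bordetella bronchiseptica. The catalogue entry lists the plasmid as high copy. Selection is by kanamycin, conferred by the neo/nptII aminoglycoside phosphotransferase gene. The short adjoining fragment annotated as Tn5 transposase is most likely residual sequence carried over from the Tn5 source of the marker rather than a functional element. A lambda t0 terminator sits between the resistance gene and the origin region.

The payload is a 717 bp synthetic GFPuv reporter, which the automated annotation labels as an Aequorea victoria-derived GFP variant. According to the record it is driven by J23116, a member of the Anderson collection of constitutive sigma-70 promoters. The feature table instead reports a partial match to the closely related J23119 at this position, which is expected given that the family members differ by only a few bases, so the catalogue designation should be taken as the intended part. Transcription ends at a tandem rrnB T1 and T7Te terminator pair, insulating the cassette from the replication functions downstream. No inducer or repressor gene is annotated, consistent with constitutive expression.

The plasmid belongs to a set of characterised expression vectors used to compare promoter and origin combinations in E. coli, with GFP fluorescence as the readout. The reporter can presumably be swapped for a gene of interest using BglBrick-style cloning, and the depositor notes that the construct itself was assembled by In-Fusion.
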