Features (pLannotate 1.2.2; 9 found; start..end, strand, type, name):
      7..29      +  promoter       J23119(SpeI) promoter (fragment): bacterial promoter (Registry of Standard Biological Parts BBa J23119) modified to end with an SpeI site
     87..800     +  CDS            &alpha;GFP: &alpha;GFP is a basic (constitutively fluorescent) long stokes shift fluorescent protein published in 1996, derived from Aequorea victoria.
    836..907     +  terminator     rrnB T1 terminator: transcription terminator T1 from the E. coli rrnB gene
    923..950     +  terminator     T7Te terminator: phage T7 early transcription terminator
   1017..1679    -  CDS            pBBR1 Rep: replication protein for the broad-host-range plasmid pBBR1 from Bordetella bronchiseptica
   1680..2253    -  rep_origin     pBBR1 oriV (fragment): replication origin of the broad-host-range plasmid pBBR1 from Bordetella bronchiseptica; requires the pBBR1 Rep protein for replication
   2266..2360    -  terminator     lambda t0 terminator: transcription terminator from phage lambda
   2394..3185    -  CDS            neo: KKA2_KLEPN - Also known as kan, nptII. Experimental evidence at protein level: Swiss-Prot protein existence level 1. Resistance to kanamycin, neomycin, paromomycin, ribostamycin, butirosin and gentamicin B. From Klebsiella pneumoniae.
   3217..3321    -  CDS            tnpA (fragment): TN5P_ECOLX - Also known as tnp. Experimental evidence at protein level: Swiss-Prot protein existence level 1. Mediates transposition of transposon Tn5 by a 'cut and paste' mechanism. First, the monomeric transposase binds the 19 bp inverted DNA repeats flanking the transposon. Then, dimerization of the DNA- bound transposase creates a synaptic DNA complex. After nicking of the first DNA strand, excision of the transposon proceeds through a series of intermediates. The transposase then mediates the insertion of the transposon at a new site by strand transfer. The activity of the wild- type tran
>Addgene plasmid #126119 | pBbB10k-GFP | addgene full sequence | sequence record 247015 | Addgene NGS Result
GACGTCTTGACAGCTAGCTCAGTCCTAGGGACTATGCTAGCAGGTTTAATCGAATTCAAAAGATCTTTTA
AGAAGGAGATATACATATGAGTAAAGGAGAAGAACTTTTCACTGGAGTTGTCCCAATTCTTGTTGAATTA
GATGGTGATGTTAATGGGCACAAATTTTCTGTCAGTGGAGAGGGTGAAGGTGATGCAACATACGGAAAAC
TTACCCTTAAATTTATTTGCACTACTGGAAAACTACCTGTTCCGTGGCCAACACTTGTCACTACTTTCTC
TTATGGTGTTCAATGCTTTTCCCGTTATCCGGATCACATGAAACGGCATGACTTTTTCAAGAGTGCCATG
CCCGAAGGTTATGTACAGGAACGCACTATATCTTTCAAAGATGACGGGAACTACAAGACGCGTGCTGAAG
TCAAGTTTGAAGGTGATACCCTTGTTAATCGTATCGAGTTAAAAGGTATTGATTTTAAAGAAGATGGAAA
CATTCTCGGACACAAACTGGAGTACAACTATAACTCACACAATGTATACATCACGGCAGACAAACAAAAG
AATGGAATCAAAGCTAACTTCAAAATTCGCCACAACATTGAAGATGGCTCCGTTCAACTAGCAGACCATT
ATCAACAAAATACTCCAATTGGCGATGGCCCTGTCCTTTTACCAGACAACCATTACCTGTCCACACAATC
TGCCCTTTCGAAAGATCCCAACGAAAAGCGTGACCACATGGTCCTTCTTGAGTTTGTAACTGCTGCTGGG
ATTACACATGGCATGGATGAGCTCTACAAATAAGGATCCAAACTCGAGTAAGGATCTCCAGGCATCAAAT
AAAACGAAAGGCTCAGTCGAAAGACTGGGCCTTTCGTTTTATCTGTTGTTTGTCGGTGAACGCTCTCTAC
TAGAGTCACACTGGCTCACCTTCGGGTGGGCCTTTCTGCGTTTATACCTAGGCTACAGCCGATAGTCTGG
AACAGCGCACTTACGGGTTGCTGCGCAACCCAAGTGCTACCGGCGCGGCAGCGTGACCCGTGTCGGCGGC
TCCAACGGCTCGCCATCGTCCAGAAAACACGGCTCATCGGGCATCGGCAGGCGCTGCTGCCCGCGCCGTT
CCCATTCCTCCGTTTCGGTCAAGGCTGGCAGGTCTGGTTCCATGCCCGGAATGCCGGGCTGGCTGGGCGG
CTCCTCGCCGGGGCCGGTCGGTAGTTGCTGCTCGCCCGGATACAGGGTCGGGATGCGGCGCAGGTCGCCA
TGCCCCAACAGCGATTCGTCCTGGTCGTCGTGATCAACCACCACGGCGGCACTGAACACCGACAGGCGCA
ACTGGTCGCGGGGCTGGCCCCACGCCACGCGGTCATTGACCACGTAGGCCAACACGGTGCCGGGGCCGTT
GAGCTTCACGACGGAGATCCAGCGCTCGGCCACCAAGTCCTTGACTGCGTATTGGACCGTCCGCAAAGAA
CGTCCGATGAGCTTGGAAAGTGTCTTCTGGCTGACCACCACGGCGTTCTGGTGGCCCATCTGCGCCACGA
GGTGATGCAGCAGCATTGCCGCCGTGGGTTTCCTCGCAATAAGCCCGGCCCACGCCTCATGCGCTTTGCG
TTCCGTTTGCACCCAGTGACCGGGCTTGTTCTTGGCTTGAATGCCGATTTCTCTGGACTGCGTGGCCATG
CTTATCTCCATGCGGTAGGGGTGCCGCACGGTTGCGGCACCATGCGCAATCAGCTGCAACTTTTCGGCAG
CGCGACAACAATTATGCGTTGCGTAAAAGTGGCAGTCAATTACAGATTTTCTTTAACCTACGCAATGAGC
TATTGCGGGGGGTGCCGCAATGAGCTGTTGCGTACCCCCCTTTTTTAAGTTGTTGATTTTTAAGTCTTTC
GCATTTCGCCCTATATCTAGTTCTTTGGTGCCCAAAGAAGGGCACCCCTGCGGGGTTCCCCCACGCCTTC
GGCGCGGCTCCCCCTCCGGCAAAAAGTGGCCCCTCCGGGGCTTGTTGATCGACTGCGCGGCCTTCGGCCT
TGCCCAAGGTGGCGCTGCCCCCTTGGAACCCCCGCACTCGCCGCCGTGAGGCTCGGGGGGCAGGCGGGCG
GGCTTCGCCCTTCGACTGCCCCCACTCGCATAGGCTTGGGTCGTTCCAGGCGCGTCAAGGCCAAGCCGCT
GCGCGGTCGCTGCGCGAGCCTTGACCCGCCTTCCACTTGGTGTCCAACCGGCAAGCGAAGCGCGCAGGCC
GCAGGCCGGAGGCACTAGTGCTTGGATTCTCACCAATAAAAAACGCCCGGCGGCAACCGAGCGTTCTGAA
CAAATCCAGATGGAGTTCTGAGGTCATTACTGGATCTATCAACAGGAGTCCAAGCGAGCTCTCGAACCCC
AGAGTCCCGCTCAGAAGAACTCGTCAAGAAGGCGATAGAAGGCGATGCGCTGCGAATCGGGAGCGGCGAT
ACCGTAAAGCACGAGGAAGCGGTCAGCCCATTCGCCGCCAAGCTCTTCAGCAATATCACGGGTAGCCAAC
GCTATGTCCTGATAGCGGTCCGCCACACCCAGCCGGCCACAGTCGATGAATCCAGAAAAGCGGCCATTTT
CCACCATGATATTCGGCAAGCAGGCATCGCCATGGGTCACGACGAGATCCTCGCCGTCGGGCATGCGCGC
CTTGAGCCTGGCGAACAGTTCGGCTGGCGCGAGCCCCTGATGCTCTTCGTCCAGATCATCCTGATCGACA
AGACCGGCTTCCATCCGAGTACGTGCTCGCTCGATGCGATGTTTCGCTTGGTGGTCGAATGGGCAGGTAG
CCGGATCAAGCGTATGCAGCCGCCGCATTGCATCAGCCATGATGGATACTTTCTCGGCAGGAGCAAGGTG
AGATGACAGGAGATCCTGCCCCGGCACTTCGCCCAATAGCAGCCAGTCCCTTCCCGCTTCAGTGACAACG
TCGAGCACAGCTGCGCAAGGAACGCCCGTCGTGGCCAGCCACGATAGCCGCGCTGCCTCGTCCTGCAGTT
CATTCAGGGCACCGGACAGGTCGGTCTTGACAAAAAGAACCGGGCGCCCCTGCGCTGACAGCCGGAACAC
GGCGGCATCAGAGCAGCCGATTGTCTGTTGTGCCCAGTCATAGCCGAATAGCCTCTCCACCCAAGCGGCC
GGAGAACCTGCGTGCAATCCATCTTGTTCAATCATGCGAAACGATCCTCATCCTGTCTCTTGATCAGATC
ATGATCCCCTGCGCCATCAGATCCTTGGCGGCAAGAAAGCCATCCAGTTTACTTTGCAGGGCTTCCCAAC
CTTACCAGAGGGCGCCCCAGCTGGCAATTCC
